Addgene plasmid #25552: RAB31
Purpose: Bacterial expression for structure determination; may not be full ORF
Depositing lab: Cheryl Arrowsmith. Depositing organization: University of Toronto.
Backbone
  Vector backbone: pET28a-LIC
  Backbone manufacturer: SGC
  Backbone size w/o insert (bp): 7328
  Vector type: Bacterial Expression
Growth in bacteria
  Bacterial resistance: Kanamycin, 50 μg/mL
  Growth temperature: 37°C
  Growth strain: DH5alpha
  Copy number: Low Copy
Gene/Insert
  Gene/Insert name: RAB31 (alt names: PDB: 2FG5; Rab22B)
  Species: H. sapiens (human)
  Insert size (bp): 519
  Entrez Gene: RAB31 (a.k.a. Rab22B)
  Tag / fusion protein: His (N terminal on insert)
  Cloning method: Restriction Enzyme
  Sequencing primers: 5′ T7; 3′ T7-term
Terms and licenses: Academic/Nonprofit Terms; Industry Terms: Not Available to Industry
Depositor comments: PDB: 2FG5 http://www.thesgc.org/structures/2FG5/
How to cite: RAB31 was a gift from Cheryl Arrowsmith (Addgene plasmid # 25552 ; http://n2t.net/addgene:25552 ; RRID:Addgene_25552)
