[The description below was written by a language model from this plasmid's Addgene catalogue record.]
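Description:
RAB31 is a bacterial expression plasmid built on pET28a-LIC, a ligation-independent-cloning derivative of the pET28a backbone produced by a structural genomics group. It carries kanamycin resistance for selection and is recorded as a low-copy plasmid, propagated in a standard cloning strain of E. coli. The backbone is listed at about 7.3 kb without the insert. No feature table accompanies the record, so the origin of replication and the exact regulatory elements are not explicitly annotated. However, the listed sequencing primers (T7 forward and T7 terminator) are consistent with the usual pET arrangement, in which the insert sits between a T7 promoter and T7 terminator and is expressed in hosts that supply T7 RNA polymerase.

The insert is a 519 bp fragment of human RAB31, also known as Rab22B, a small GTPase of the Rab family. It is fused to an N-terminal His tag, which allows purification of the recombinant protein by immobilised metal affinity chromatography. The record cautions that the insert may not represent the full open reading frame. This is typical of constructs whose boundaries are trimmed to yield a well-behaved, crystallisable domain.

The stated purpose is bacterial expression for structure determination, and the depositor comments link the construct to a deposited Protein Data Bank structure of RAB31. It is therefore suited to producing His-tagged RAB31 protein in E. coli for crystallography and, by extension, for other work requiring purified protein, although such additional uses are not specified in the record.
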