>Addgene plasmid #25552 | RAB31 | depositor partial sequence | sequence record 11956 | Author sequence
GCGATACGGGAGCTCAAAGTGTGCCTTCTCGGGGACACTGGGGTTGGGAAATCAAGCATCGTGTGTCGAT
TTGTCCAGGATCACTTTGACCACAACATCAGCCCTACTATTGGGGCATCTTTTATGACCAAAACTGTGCC
TTGTGGAAATGAACTTCACAAGTTCCTCATCTGGGACACTGCTGGTCAGGAACGGTTTCATTCATTGGCT
CCCATGTACTATCGAGGCTCAGCTGCAGCTGTTATCGTGTATGATATTACCAAGCAGGATTCATTTTATA
CCTTGAAGAAATGGGTCAAGGAGCTGAAAGAACATGGTCCAGAAAACATTGTAATGGCCATCGCTGGAAA
CAAGTGCGACCTCTCAGATATTAGGGAGGTTCCCCTGAAGGATGCTAAGGAATACGCTGAATCCATAGGT
GCCATCGTGGTTGAGACAAGTGCAAAAAATGCTATTAATATCGAAGAGCTCTTTCAAGGAATCAGCCGCC
AGATCCCACCCTTGGACCCCCATGAAAAT
