>Addgene plasmid #25552 | RAB31 | addgene partial sequence | sequence record 31535 | 25552 with T7
AATATTTTGTTTAACTTTAAGAAGGAGATATACCATGGGCAGCAGCCATCATCATCATCATCACAGCAGC
GGCCTGGTTCCGCGTGGTAGTGCGATACGGGAGCTCAAAGTGTGCCTTCTCGGGGACACTGGGGTTGGGA
AATCAAGCATCGTGTGTCGATTTGTCCAGGATCACTTTGACCACAACATCAGCCCTACTATTGGGGCATC
TTTTATGACCAAAACTGTGCCTTGTGGAAATGAACTTCACAAGTTCCTCATCTGGGACACTGCTGGTCAG
GAACGGTTTCATTCATTGGCTCCCATGTACTATCGAGGCTCAGCTGCAGCTGTTATCGTGTATGATATTA
CCAAGCAGGATTCATTTTATACCTTGAAGAAATGGGTCAAGGAGCTGAAAGAACATGGTCCAGAAAACAT
TGTAATGGCCATCGCTGGAAACAAGTGCGACCTCTCAGATATTAGGGAGGTTCCCCTGAAGGATGCTAAG
GAATACGCTGAATCCATAGGTGCCATCGTGGTTGAGACAAGTGCAAAAAATGCTATTAATATCGAAGAGC
TCTTTCAAGGAATCAGCCGCCAGATCCCACCCTTGGACCCCCATGAAAATTGATGACGAAGCTTGCGGCC
GCACTCGAGCACCACCACCACCACCACTGAGATCCGGCTGCTAACAAAGCCCGAAAGGAAGCTGAGTTGG
CTGCTGCCACCGCTGAGCAATAACTAGCATAACCCCTTGGGGCCTCTAAACGGGTCTTGAGGGGTTTTTT
GCTGAAAGGAGGAACTATATCCGGATTGGCGAATGGG
[124 nt withheld, positions 808-931]
CGCCGGC
